>Addgene plasmid #183918 | rTetR-GFP-VPR | addgene full sequence | sequence record 364107 | Addgene NGS Result
CCTGGCCTTTTGCTGGCCTTTTGCTCACATGTTCTTTCCTGCGTTATCCCCTGATTCTGTGGATAACCGT
ATTACCGCCATGCATTAGTTATTAATAGTAATCAATTACGGGGTCATTAGTTCATAGCCCATATATGGAG
TTCCGCGTTACATAACTTACGGTAAATGGCCCGCCTGGCTGACCGCCCAACGACCCCCGCCCATTGACGT
CAATAATGACGTATGTTCCCATAGTAACGCCAATAGGGACTTTCCATTGACGTCAATGGGTGGAGTATTT
ACGGTAAACTGCCCACTTGGCAGTACATCAAGTGTATCATATGCCAAGTACGCCCCCTATTGACGTCAAT
GACGGTAAATGGCCCGCCTGGCATTATGCCCAGTACATGACCTTATGGGACTTTCCTACTTGGCAGTACA
TCTACGTATTAGTCATCGCTATTACCATGGTGATGCGGTTTTGGCAGTACATCAATGGGCGTGGATAGCG
GTTTGACTCACGGGGATTTCCAAGTCTCCACCCCATTGACGTCAATGGGAGTTTGTTTTGGCACCAAAAT
CAACGGGACTTTCCAAAATGTCGTAACAACTCCGCCCCATTGACGCAAATGGGCGGTAGGCGTGTACGGT
GGGAGGTCTATATAAGCAGAGCTGGTTTAGTGAACCGTCAGATCCGCTAGCGCTACCGGACTCAGATCTC
GAGGCCACCATGTCTAGACTGGACAAGAGCAAAGTCATAAACTCTGCTCTGGAATTACTCAATGGAGTCG
GTATCGAAGGCCTGACGACAAGGAAACTCGCTCAAAAGCTGGGAGTTGAGCAGCCTACCCTGTACTGGCA
CGTGAAGAACAAGCGGGCCCTGCTCGATGCCCTGCCAATCGAGATGCTGGACAGGCATCATACCCACTCC
TGCCCCCTGGAAGGCGAGTCATGGCAAGACTTTCTGCGGAACAACGCCAAGTCATACCGCTGTGCTCTCC
TCTCACATCGCGACGGGGCTAAAGTGCATCTCGGCACCCGCCCAACAGAGAAACAGTACGAAACCCTGGA
AAATCAGCTCGCGTTCCTGTGTCAGCAAGGCTTCTCCCTGGAGAACGCACTGTACGCTCTGTCCGCCGTG
GGCCACTTTACACTGGGCTGCGTATTGGAGGAACAGGAGCATCAAGTAGCAAAAGAGGAAAGAGAGACAC
CTACCACCGATTCTATGCCCCCACTTCTGAAACAAGCAATTGAGCTGTTCGACCGGCAGGGAGCCGAACC
TGCCTTCCTTTTCGGCCTGGAACTAATCATATGTGGCCTGGAGAAACAGCTAAAGTGCGAAAGCGGCGGG
CCGACCCGATCGGCCCGGGTCATGGTGAGCAAGGGCGAGGAGCTGTTCACCGGGGTGGTGCCCATCCTGG
TCGAGCTGGACGGCGACGTAAACGGCCACAAGTTCAGCGTGTCCGGCGAGGGCGAGGGCGATGCCACCTA
CGGCAAGCTGACCCTGAAGTTCATCTGCACCACCGGCAAGCTGCCCGTGCCCTGGCCCACCCTCGTGACC
ACCCTGACCTACGGCGTGCAGTGCTTCAGCCGCTACCCCGACCACATGAAGCAGCACGACTTCTTCAAGT
CCGCCATGCCCGAAGGCTACGTCCAGGAGCGCACCATCTTCTTCAAGGACGACGGCAACTACAAGACCCG
CGCCGAGGTGAAGTTCGAGGGCGACACCCTGGTGAACCGCATCGAGCTGAAGGGCATCGACTTCAAGGAG
GACGGCAACATCCTGGGGCACAAGCTGGAGTACAACTACAACAGCCACAACGTCTATATCATGGCCGACA
AGCAGAAGAACGGCATCAAGGTGAACTTCAAGATCCGCCACAACATCGAGGACGGCAGCGTGCAGCTCGC
CGACCACTACCAGCAGAACACCCCCATCGGCGACGGCCCCGTGCTGCTGCCCGACAACCACTACCTGAGC
ACCCAGTCCGCCCTGAGCAAAGACCCCAACGAGAAGCGCGATCACATGGTCCTGCTGGAGTTCGTGACCG
CCGCCGGGATCACTCTCGGCATGGACGAGCTGTACAAGAGCGGCCGCAGGGGGCGTCGACTGGGTACCCC
TCCTAAGAAGAAGAGGAAGGTTGCCCCCACCATGGATAAAAAGAAGAGAAAGGCCCCCCCGACCGATGTC
AGCCTGGGGGACGAGCTCGACGCATTGGACGATTTTGATCTGGATATGCTGGGAAGTGACGCCCTCGATG
ATTTTGACCTTGACATGCTTGGTTCGGATGCCCTTGATGACTTTGACCTCGACATGCTCGGCAGTGACGC
CCTTGATGATTTCGACCTGGACATGCTGATTAACTCTAGAAGTTCCGGATCTCCGAAAAAGAAACGCAAA
GTTGGTAGCCAGTACCTGCCCGACACCGACGACCGGCACCGGATCGAGGAAAAGCGGAAGCGGACCTACG
AGACATTCAAGAGCATCATGAAGAAGTCCCCCTTCAGCGGCCCCACCGACCCTAGACCTCCACCTAGAAG
AATCGCCGTGCCCAGCAGATCCAGCGCCAGCGTGCCAAAACCTGCCCCCCAGCCTTACCCCTTCACCAGC
AGCCTGAGCACCATCAACTACGACGAGTTCCCTACCATGGTGTTCCCCAGCGGCCAGATCTCTCAGGCCT
CTGCTCTGGCTCCAGCCCCTCCTCAGGTGCTGCCTCAGGCTCCTGCTCCTGCACCAGCTCCAGCCATGGT
GTCTGCACTGGCTCAGGCACCAGCACCCGTGCCTGTGCTGGCTCCTGGACCTCCACAGGCTGTGGCTCCA
CCAGCCCCTAAACCTACACAGGCCGGCGAGGGCACACTGTCTGAAGCTCTGCTGCAGCTGCAGTTCGACG
ACGAGGATCTGGGAGCCCTGCTGGGAAACAGCACCGATCCTGCCGTGTTCACCGACCTGGCCAGCGTGGA
CAACAGCGAGTTCCAGCAGCTGCTGAACCAGGGCATCCCTGTGGCCCCTCACACCACCGAGCCCATGCTG
ATGGAATACCCCGAGGCCATCACCCGGCTCGTGACAGGCGCTCAGAGGCCTCCTGATCCAGCTCCTGCCC
CTCTGGGAGCACCGGGCCTGCCTAATGGACTGCTGTCTGGCGACGAGGACTTCAGCTCTATCGCCGATAT
GGATTTCTCAGCCTTGCTGGGCTCTGGCAGCGGCAGCCGGGATTCCAGGGAAGGGATGTTTTTGCCGAAG
CCTGAGGCCGGCTCCGCTATTAGTGACGTGTTTGAGGGCCGCGAGGTGTGCCAGCCAAAACGAATCCGGC
CATTTCATCCTCCAGGAAGTCCATGGGCCAACCGCCCACTCCCCGCCAGCCTCGCACCAACACCAACCGG
TCCAGTACATGAGCCAGTCGGGTCACTGACCCCGGCACCAGTCCCTCAGCCACTGGATCCAGCGCCCGCA
GTGACTCCCGAGGCCAGTCACCTGTTGGAGGATCCCGATGAAGAGACGAGCCAGGCTGTCAAAGCCCTTC
GGGAGATGGCCGATACTGTGATTCCCCAGAAGGAAGAGGCTGCAATCTGTGGCCAAATGGACCTTTCCCA
TCCGCCCCCAAGGGGCCATCTGGATGAGCTGACAACCACACTTGAGTCCATGACCGAGGATCTGAACCTG
GACTCACCCCTGACCCCGGAATTGAACGAGATTCTGGATACCTTCCTGAACGACGAGTGCCTCTTGCATG
CCATGCATATCAGCACAGGACTGTCCATCTTCGACACATCTCTGTTTTAACAATTGTTGTTGTTAACTTG
TTTATTGCAGCTTATAATGGTTACAAATAAAGCAATAGCATCACAAATTTCACAAATAAAGCATTTTTTT
CACTGCATTCTAGTTGTGGTTTGTCCAAACTCATCAATGTATCTTAAGGCGTAAATTGTAAGCGTTAATA
TTTTGTTAAAATTCGCGTTAAATTTTTGTTAAATCAGCTCATTTTTTAACCAATAGGCCGAAATCGGCAA
AATCCCTTATAAATCAAAAGAATAGACCGAGATAGGGT
[37 nt withheld, positions 4029-4065]
AAAGAACGTGGACTCCAACGTCAAAGG
[49 nt withheld, positions 4093-4141]
T
[91 nt withheld, positions 4143-4233]
G
[124 nt withheld, positions 4235-4358]
CAGGTGGCACTTTTCGGGGAAATGTGCGCGGAACCCCTATTTGTTTATTTTTCTAAATACATTCAAATAT
GTATCCGCTCATGAGACAATAACCCTGATAAATGCTTCAATAATATTGAAAAAGGAAGAGTCCTGAGGCG
GAAAGAACCAGCTGTGGAATGTGTGTCAGTTAGGGTGTGGAAAGTCCCCAGGCTCCCCAGCAGGCAGAAG
TATGCAAAGCATGCATCTCAATTAGTCAGCAACCAGGTGTGGAAAGTCCCCAGGCTCCCCAGCAGGCAGA
AGTATGCAAAGCATGCATCTCAATTAGTCAGCAACCATAGTCCCGCCCCTAACTCCGCCCATCCCGCCCC
TAACTCCGCCCAGTTCCGCCCATTCTCCGCCCCATGGCTGACTAATTTTTTTTATTTATGCAGAGGCCGA
GGCCGCCTCGGCCTCTGAGCTATTCCAGAAGTAGTGAGGAGGCTTTTTTGGAGGCCTAGGCTTTTGCAAA
GATCGATCAAGAGACAGGATGAGGATCGTTTCGCATGATTGAACAAGATGGATTGCACGCAGGTTCTCCG
GCCGCTTGGGTGGAGAGGCTATTCGGCTATGACTGGGCACAACAGACAATCGGCTGCTCTGATGCCGCCG
TGTTCCGGCTGTCAGCGCAGGGGCGCCCGGTTCTTTTTGTCAAGACCGACCTGTCCGGTGCCCTGAATGA
ACTGCAAGACGAGGCAGCGCGGCTATCGTGGCTGGCCACGACGGGCGTTCCTTGCGCAGCTGTGCTCGAC
GTTGTCACTGAAGCGGGAAGGGACTGGCTGCTATTGGGCGAAGTGCCGGGGCAGGATCTCCTGTCATCTC
ACCTTGCTCCTGCCGAGAAAGTATCCATCATGGCTGATGCAATGCGGCGGCTGCATACGCTTGATCCGGC
TACCTGCCCATTCGACCACCAAGCGAAACATCGCATCGAGCGAGCACGTACTCGGATGGAAGCCGGTCTT
GTCGATCAGGATGATCTGGACGAAGAGCATCAGGGGCTCGCGCCAGCCGAACTGTTCGCCAGGCTCAAGG
CGAGCATGCCCGACGGCGAGGATCTCGTCGTGACCCATGGCGATGCCTGCTTGCCGAATATCATGGTGGA
AAATGGCCGCTTTTCTGGATTCATCGACTGTGGCCGGCTGGGTGTGGCGGACCGCTATCAGGACATAGCG
TTGGCTACCCGTGATATTGCTGAAGAGCTTGGCGGCGAATGGGCTGACCGCTTCCTCGTGCTTTACGGTA
TCGCCGCTCCCGATTCGCAGCGCATCGCCTTCTATCGCCTTCTTGACGAGTTCTTCTGAGCGGGACTCTG
GGGTTCGAAATGACCGACCAAGCGACGCCCAACCTGCCATCACGAGATTTCGATTCCACCGCCGCCTTCT
ATGAAAGGTTGGGCTTCGGAATCGTTTTCCGGGACGCCGGCTGGATGATCCTCCAGCGCGGGGATCTCAT
GCTGGAGTTCTTCGCCCACCCTAGGGGGAGGCTAACTGAAACACGGAAGGAGACAATACCGGAAGGAACC
CGCGCTATGACGGCAATAAAAAGACAGAATAAAACGCACGGTGTTGGGTCGTTTGTTCATAAACGCGGGG
TTCGGTCCCAGGGCTGGCACTCTGTCGATACCCCACCGAGACCCCATTGGGGCCAATACGCCCGCGTTTC
TTCCTTTTCCCCACCCCACCCCCCAAGTTCGGGTGAAGGCCCAGGGCTCGCAGCCAACGTCGGGGCGGCA
GGCCCTGCCATAGCCTCAGGTTACTCATATATACTTTAGATTGATTTAAAACTTCATTTTTAATTTAAAA
GGATCTAGGTGAAGATCCTTTTTGATAATCTCATGACCAAAATCCCTTAACGTGAGTTTTCGTTCCACTG
AGCGTCAGACCCCGTAGAAAAGATCAAAGGATCTTCTTGAGATCCTTTTTTTCTGCGCGTAATCTGCTGC
TTGCAAACAAAAAAACCACCGCTACCAGCGGTGGTTTGTTTGCCGGATCAAGAGCTACCAACTCTTTTTC
CGAAGGTAACTGGCTTCAGCAGAGCGCAGATACCAAATACTGTTCTTCTAGTGTAGCCGTAGTTAGGCCA
CCACTTCAAGAACTCTGTAGCACCGCCTACATACCTCGCTCTGCTAATCCTGTTACCAGTGGCTGCTGCC
AGTGGCGATAAGTCGTGTCTTACCGGGTTGGACTCAAGACGATAGTTACCGGATAAGGCGCAGCGGTCGG
GCTGAACGGGGGGTTCGTGCACACAGCCCAGCTTGGAGCGAACGACCTACACCGAACTGAGATACCTACA
GCGTGAGCTATGAGAAAGCGCCACGCTTCCCGAAGGGAGAAAGGCGGACAGGTATCCGGTAAGCGGCAGG
GTCGGAACAGGAGAGCGCACGAGGGAGCTTCCAGGGGGAAACGCCTGGTATCTTTATAGTCCTGTCGGGT
TTCGCCACCTCTGACTTGAGCGTCGATTTTTGTGATGCTCGTCAGGGGGGCGGAGCCTATGGAAAAACGC
CAGCAACGCGGCCTTTTTACGGTT
Features (pLannotate 1.2.2; 19 found; start..end, strand, type, name):
     19..78      +  rep_origin     RSF ori (fragment): Plasmids containing the RSF 1030 origin of replication can be propagated in E. coli cells that contain additional plasmids with compatible origins.
    146..449     +  enhancer       CMV enhancer: human cytomegalovirus immediate early enhancer
    450..653     +  promoter       CMV promoter: human cytomegalovirus (CMV) immediate early promoter
    676..703     +  misc_feature   MCS (fragment): multiple cloning site
    710..1336    +  CDS            rtTA3 (fragment): reverse tetracycline transactivator 3 activates expression from Tet-responsive promoters in the presence of doxycycline
   1352..2068    +  CDS            EGFP: EGFP is a basic (constitutively fluorescent) green fluorescent protein published in 1996, derived from Aequorea victoria. It is reported to be a rapidly-maturing weak dimer with moderate acid sensitivity.
   2153..2188    +  CDS            VP16 AD (fragment): transcriptional activation domain of herpes simplex virus protein VP16 (Triezenberg et al., 1988; Cousens et al., 1989); UL48
   2309..2325    +  CDS            VP96 (fragment): 6 tandem repeats of the minimal activation domain of herpes simplex virus VP16 (Cheng et al., 2013)
   2390..3169    +  CDS            RELA (fragment): TF65_HUMAN - Also known as NFKB3. Experimental evidence at protein level: Swiss-Prot protein existence level 1. NF-kappa-B is a pleiotropic transcription factor present in almost all cell types and is the endpoint of a series of signal transduction events that are initiated by a vast array of stimuli related to many biological processes such as inflammation, immunity, differentiation, cell growth, tumorigenesis and apoptosis. NF-kappa-B is a homo- or heterodimeric complex formed by the Rel-like domain- containing proteins RELA/p65, RELB, NFKB1/p105, NFKB1/p50, REL and NFKB2/p52. The heterodime
   3188..3757    +  CDS            Rta AD: transcriptional activation domain from the human herpesvirus 4 (Epstein-Barr virus) replication and transcription activator Rta/BRLF1 (Hardwick et al., 1992; Chavez et al., 2015)
   3775..3896    +  polyA_signal   SV40 poly(A) signal: SV40 polyadenylation signal
   3930..4358    -  rep_origin     f1 ori (sequence partly withheld): f1 bacteriophage origin of replication; arrow indicates direction of (+) strand synthesis
   4385..4489    +  promoter       AmpR promoter: bla
   4491..4848    +  promoter       SV40 promoter: SV40 enhancer and early promoter
   4883..5677    +  CDS            NeoR/KanR: aminoglycoside phosphotransferase from Tn5; aph(3')-II (or nptII); confers resistance to neomycin, kanamycin, and G418 (Geneticin®)
   5698..5850    +  CDS            ble (fragment): BLE_KLEPN - Experimental evidence at protein level: Swiss-Prot protein existence level 1. Binding protein with a strong affinity to the bleomycin family of antibiotics. Binds to CL990; an antimitotic-antibiotic compound. From Klebsiella pneumoniae.
   5909..5956    +  polyA_signal   HSV TK poly(A) signal: herpes simplex virus thymidine kinase polyadenylation signal (Cole and Stacy, 1985)
   6047..6063    -  polyA_signal   bGH poly(A) signal (fragment): bovine growth hormone polyadenylation signal
   6285..6873    +  rep_origin     ori: high-copy-number ColE1/pMB1/pBR322/pUC origin of replication
