[The description below was written by a language model from this plasmid's Addgene catalogue record and pLannotate feature annotations shown in this document.]
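Description:
rTetR-GFP-VPR is a mammalian expression plasmid of about 6.9 kb built on the Clontech pmCherryN1 backbone. No mCherry feature appears in the annotation, so the original fluorescent protein appears to have been replaced by the insert. It is propagated in E. coli at high copy from a ColE1/pUC-type origin and also carries an f1 phage origin. A single Tn5 aminoglycoside phosphotransferase gene (NeoR/KanR) provides selection in both hosts. The bacterial AmpR (bla) promoter drives it for kanamycin resistance in bacteria, and the SV40 enhancer/early promoter drives it for G418 selection in mammalian cells, with an HSV TK polyadenylation signal downstream. Short hits annotated as RSF ori, ble and bGH poly(A) are only fragments and probably reflect backbone remnants or sequence similarity rather than functional elements.

The payload is one synthetic fusion open reading frame expressed from the CMV immediate-early enhancer and promoter and terminated by the SV40 poly(A) signal. At the N-terminus is the reverse Tet repressor, annotated as a fragment of rtTA3, consistent with the DNA-binding portion without its native activation domain. This is followed by EGFP and then the tripartite VPR activator, seen in the table as VP16-derived repeats, a portion of human RELA/p65 and the Epstein-Barr virus Rta activation domain. The rTetR moiety binds tetO sites only when doxycycline is present, so adding the drug recruits the strong VPR activator to tetO-containing reporter arrays or promoters, and the GFP allows this to be followed by fluorescence microscopy. According to the associated publication, the construct was used to study how multivalent interactions of activation domains, as distinct from phase separation, contribute to transcription activation.
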