Addgene plasmid #183918: rTetR-GFP-VPR
Purpose: VPR activation domain coupled to reverse Tet repressor; labeled with GFP; binds tetO sites upon doxycycline addition
Depositing lab: Karsten Rippe. Depositing organization: Deutsches Krebsforschungszentrum (DKFZ). Publication: Transcription activation is enhanced by multivalent interactions independent of phase separation. Trojanowski J, Frank L, Rademacher A, Mucke N, Grigaitis P, Rippe K. Mol Cell. 2022 May 4. pii: S1097-2765(22)00328-8. doi: 10.1016/j.molcel.2022.04.017. PubMed 35537448.
Backbone
  Vector backbone: pmCherryN1
  Backbone manufacturer: Clontech
  Vector type: Mammalian Expression
  Selectable markers: Neomycin (select with G418)
Growth in bacteria
  Bacterial resistance: Kanamycin, 50 μg/mL
  Growth temperature: 37°C
  Growth strain: DH5alpha
  Copy number: High Copy
Gene/Insert
  Gene/Insert name: rTetR-GFP-VPR
  Species: Synthetic
  Mutation: none
  Promoter: CMV
  Cloning method: Restriction Enzyme; 5′ cloning site Unknown (unknown if destroyed)
Terms and licenses: Academic/Nonprofit Terms; Industry Terms: Not Available to Industry
How to cite: rTetR-GFP-VPR was a gift from Karsten Rippe (Addgene plasmid # 183918 ; http://n2t.net/addgene:183918 ; RRID:Addgene_183918)
